Addgene plasmid #23835: pDONR223-ADRBK1
Depositing lab: William Hahn & David Root. Depositing organization: Dana-Farber Cancer Institute. Publication: COT drives resistance to RAF inhibition through MAP kinase pathway reactivation. Johannessen CM, Boehm JS, Kim SY, Thomas SR, Wardwell L, Johnson LA, Emery CM, Stransky N, Cogdill AP, Barretina J, Caponigro G, Hieronymus H, Murray RR, Salehi-Ashtiani K, Hill DE, Vidal M, Zhao JJ, Yang X, Alkan O, Kim S, Harris JL, Wilson CJ, Myer VE, Finan PM, Root DE, Roberts TM, Golub T, Flaherty KT, Dummer R, Weber BL, Sellers WR, Schlegel R, Wargo JA, Hahn WC, Garraway LA. Nature. 2010 Dec 16;468(7326):968-72. doi: 10.1038/nature09627 PubMed 21107320.
Backbone
  Vector backbone: pDONR223
  Backbone manufacturer: Invitrogen
  Backbone size w/o insert (bp): 5005
  Vector type: Gateway Donor vector
Growth in bacteria
  Bacterial resistance: Spectinomycin, 50 μg/mL
  Growth temperature: 37°C
  Growth strain: DH5alpha
  Copy number: High Copy
Gene/Insert
  Gene/Insert name: ADRBK1 (alt name: adrenergic, beta, receptor kinase 1)
  Species: H. sapiens (human)
  Insert size (bp): 2070
  Entrez Gene: GRK2 (a.k.a. ADRBK1, BARK1, BETA-ARK1)
  Cloning method: Gateway Cloning
  Sequencing primers: 5′ M13pUC-fwd; 3′ M13rev
Terms and licenses: Academic/Nonprofit Terms; Industry Terms: Not Available to Industry
Depositor comments: The ORF has no Stop codon. This design enables easy recombination into a destination vector to add an epitope tag of choice and Stop codon to the ORF. Do NOT use this plasmid directly for transfections. A set of 4 custom lentiviral vectors is available ( pLX301 (http://www.addgene.org/25895/) , pLX302 (http://www.addgene.org/25896/) , pLX303 (http://www.addgene.org/25897/) , pLX304 (http://www.addgene.org/25890/) ) to be used to express these ORFs in mammalian cells. These plasmids are not included in the kit and must be ordered separately.
How to cite: pDONR223-ADRBK1 was a gift from William Hahn & David Root (Addgene plasmid # 23835 ; http://n2t.net/addgene:23835 ; RRID:Addgene_23835)
