[The description below was written by a language model from this plasmid's Addgene catalogue record and pLannotate feature annotations shown in this document.]
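Description:
pDONR223-ADRBK1 is a Gateway entry clone built on the Invitrogen pDONR223 donor backbone, carrying the human ADRBK1 open reading frame (now GRK2, also called BARK1 or beta-adrenergic receptor kinase 1). The encoded kinase phosphorylates agonist-occupied beta-adrenergic and related G protein-coupled receptors, contributing to their desensitization. The sequenced record is 4,857 nt. This is smaller than the listed backbone size plus the insert because the donor vector's original cassette between the recombination sites was replaced by the ORF during Gateway cloning. The plasmid is maintained in E. coli at high copy from a ColE1/pUC-type origin and selected with spectinomycin through the aadA (SmR) aminoglycoside adenylyltransferase gene. That gene lies downstream of a class 1 integron Pc promoter fragment and a short gentamicin-resistance gene remnant.

The roughly 2.07 kb coding sequence sits between two attL-type recombination sites in opposite orientations (both labelled attL3 by the automated annotation), which allow LR Clonase-mediated transfer into any compatible destination vector. The ORF deliberately lacks a stop codon, so a C-terminal epitope tag and stop codon can be supplied by the destination vector. There is no eukaryotic promoter driving the insert. A T7 promoter lies just outside the downstream att site on the opposite strand, and rrnB T1 and T2 terminators insulate the cloning region from backbone transcription; small lacI and lacZα fragments are backbone remnants. The plasmid is therefore a shuttle and storage clone, not meant for direct transfection. It belongs to a human kinase ORF collection used for expression-based screens, with the ORFs typically moved into companion lentiviral destination vectors for expression in mammalian cells.
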