Features (pLannotate 1.2.2; 12 found; start..end, strand, type, name):
      2..97      +  protein_bind   attL3: mutant version of attL; recombination site for the Gateway® LR reaction LR Clonase™
    100..2166    +  CDS            GRK2: ARBK1_HUMAN - Also known as ADRBK1, BARK, BARK1. Experimental evidence at protein level: Swiss-Prot protein existence level 1. Specifically phosphorylates the agonist-occupied form of the beta-adrenergic and closely related receptors, probably inducing a desensitization of them (PubMed:19715378). Key regulator of LPAR1 signaling (PubMed:19306925). Competes with RALA for binding to LPAR1 thus affecting the signaling properties of the receptor (PubMed:19306925). Desensitizes LPAR1 and LPAR2 in a phosphorylation- independent manner (PubMed:19306925). Positively regulates ciliary smoothened (SMO)-
   2172..2266    -  protein_bind   attL3: mutant version of attL; recombination site for the Gateway® LR reaction LR Clonase™
   2285..2303    -  promoter       T7 promoter: promoter for bacteriophage T7 RNA polymerase
   2493..2516    +  promoter       Pc promoter (fragment): intI1 (promoter lies within the coding sequence); class 1 integron promoter
   2692..2748    +  CDS            GmR (fragment): gentamycin acetyltransferase; aacC1; confers resistance to gentamycin
   2755..3546    +  CDS            SmR: aminoglycoside adenylyltransferase (Murphy, 1985); aadA; confers resistance to spectinomycin and streptomycin
   3639..4227    +  rep_origin     ori: high-copy-number ColE1/pMB1/pBR322/pUC origin of replication
   4410..4502    +  CDS            lacI (fragment): lac repressor; lacI; The lac repressor binds to the lac operator to inhibit transcription in E. coli. This inhibition can be relieved by adding lactose or isopropyl-β-D-thiogalactopyranoside (IPTG).
   4557..4584    -  terminator     rrnB T2 terminator: transcription terminator T2 from the E. coli rrnB gene
   4716..4759    +  terminator     rrnB T1 terminator: Escherichia coli rrnB; transcription terminator T1 from the E. coli rrnB gene
   4806..4842    -  CDS            lacZα (fragment): LacZα fragment of β-galactosidase; lacZ fragment
>Addgene plasmid #23835 | pDONR223-ADRBK1 | addgene full sequence | sequence record 313982 | Addgene NGS Result
CAAATAATGATTTTATTTTGACTGATAGTGACCTGTTCGTTGCAACAAATTGATGAGCAATGCTTTTTTA
TAATGCCAACTTTGTACAAAAAAGTTGGCATGGCGGACCTGGAGGCGGTGCTGGCCGACGTGAGCTACCT
GATGGCCATGGAGAAGAGCAAGGCCACGCCGGCCGCGCGCGCCAGCAAGAAGATACTGCTGCCCGAGCCC
AGCATCCGCAGTGTCATGCAGAAGTACCTGGAGGACCGGGGCGAGGTGACCTTTGAGAAGATCTTTTCCC
AGAAGCTGGGGTACCTGCTCTTCCGAGACTTCTGCCTGAACCACCTGGAGGAGGCCAGGCCCTTGGTGGA
ATTCTATGAGGAGATCAAGAAGTACGAGAAGCTGGAGACGGAGGAGGAGCGTGTGGCCCGCAGCCGGGAG
ATCTTCGACTCATACATCATGAAGGAGCTGCTGGCCTGCTCGCATCCCTTCTCGAAGAGTGCCACTGAGC
ATGTCCAAGGCCACCTGGGGAAGAAGCAGGTGCCTCCGGATCTCTTCCAGCCATACATCGAAGAGATTTG
TCAAAACCTCCGAGGGGACGTGTTCCAGAAATTCATTGAGAGCGATAAGTTCACACGGTTTTGCCAGTGG
AAGAATGTGGAGCTCAACATCCACCTGACCATGAATGACTTCAGCGTGCATCGCATCATTGGGCGCGGGG
GCTTTGGCGAGGTCTATGGGTGCCGGAAGGCTGACACAGGCAAGATGTACGCCATGAAGTGCCTGGACAA
AAAGCGCATCAAGATGAAGCAGGGGGAGACCCTGGCCCTGAACGAGCGCATCATGCTCTCGCTCGTCAGC
ACTGGGGACTGCCCATTCATTGTCTGCATGTCATACGCGTTCCACACGCCAGACAAGCTCAGCTTCATCC
TGGACCTCATGAACGGTGGGGACCTGCACTACCACCTCTCCCAGCACGGGGTCTTCTCAGAGGCTGACAT
GCGCTTCTATGCGGCCGAGATCATCCTGGGCCTGGAGCACATGCACAACCGCTTCGTGGTCTACCGGGAC
CTGAAGCCAGCCAACATCCTTCTGGACGAGCATGGCCACGTGCGGATCTCGGACCTGGGCCTGGCCTGTG
ACTTCTCCAAGAAGAAGCCCCATGCCAGCGTGGGCACCCACGGGTACATGGCTCCGGAGGTCCTGCAGAA
GGGCGTGGCCTACGACAGCAGTGCCGACTGGTTCTCTCTGGGGTGCATGCTCTTCAAGTTGCTGCGGGGG
CACAGCCCCTTCCGGCAGCACAAGACCAAAGACAAGCATGAGATCGACCGCATGACGCTGACGATGGCCG
TGGAGCTGCCCGACTCCTTCTCCCCTGAACTACGCTCCCTGCTGGAGGGGTTGCTGCAGAGGGATGTCAA
CCGGAGATTGGGCTGCCTGGGCCGAGGGGCTCAGGAGGTGAAAGAGAGCCCCTTTTTCCGCTCCCTGGAC
TGGCAGATGGTCTTCTTGCAGAAGTACCCTCCCCCGCTGATCCCCCCACGAGGGGAGGTGAACGCGGCCG
ACGCCTTCGACATTGGCTCCTTCGATGAGGAGGACACAAAAGGAATCAAGTTACTGGACAGTGATCAGGA
GCTCTACCGCAACTTCCCCCTCACCATCTCGGAGCGGTGGCAGCAGGAGGTGGCAGAGACTGTCTTCGAC
ACCATCAACGCTGAGACAGACCGGCTGGAGGCTCGCAAGAAAGCCAAGAACAAGCAGCTGGGCCATGAGG
AAGACTACGCCCTGGGCAAGGACTGCATCATGCATGGCTACATGTCCAAGATGGGCAACCCCTTCCTGAC
CCAGTGGCAGCGGCGGTACTTCTACCTGTTCCCCAACCGCCTCGAGTGGCGGGGCGAGGGCGAGGCCCCG
CAGAGCCTGCTGACCATGGAGGAGATCCAGTCGGTGGAGGAGACGCAGATCAAGGAGCGCAAGTGCCTGC
TCCTCAAGATCCGCGGTGGGAAACAGTTCATTTTGCAGTGCGATAGCGACCCTGAGCTGGTGCAGTGGAA
GAAGGAGCTGCGCGACGCCTACCGCGAGGCCCAGCAGCTGGTGCAGCGGGTGCCCAAGATGAAGAACAAG
CCGCGCTCGCCCGTGGTGGAGCTGAGCAAGGTGCCGCTGGTCCAGCGCGGCAGTGCCAACGGCCTCTGCC
AAACTTTCTTGTACAAAGTTGGCATTATAAGAAAGCATTGCTTATCAATTTGTTGCAACGAACAGGTCAC
TATCAGTCAAAATAAAATCATTATTTGCCATCCAGCTGATATCCCCTATAGTGAGTCGTATTACATGGTC
ATAGCTGTTTCCTGGCAGCTCTGGCCCGTGTCTCAAAATCTCTGATGTTACATTGCACAAGATAAAAATA
TATCATCATGCCTCCTCTAGACCAGCCAGGACAGAAATGCCTCGACTTCGCTGCTACCCAAGGTTGCCGG
GTGACGCACACCGTGGAAACGGATGAAGGCACGAACCCAGTGGACATAAGCCTGTTCGGTTCGTAAGCTG
TAATGCAAGTAGCGTATGCGCTCACGCAACTGGTCCAGAACCTTGACCGAACGCAGCGGTGGTAACGGCG
CAGTGGCGGTTTTCATGGCTTGTTATGACTGTTTTTTTGGGGTACAGTCTATGCCTCGGGCATCCAAGCA
GCAAGCGCGTTACGCCGTGGGTCGATGTTTGATGTTATGGAGCAGCAACGATGTTACGCAGCAGGGCAGT
CGCCCTAAAACAAAGTTAAACATTATGAGGGAAGCGGTGATCGCCGAAGTATCGACTCAACTATCAGAGG
TAGTTGGCGTCATCGAGCGCCATCTCGAACCGACGTTGCTGGCCGTACATTTGTACGGCTCCGCAGTGGA
TGGCGGCCTGAAGCCACACAGTGATATTGATTTGCTGGTTACGGTGACCGTAAGGCTTGATGAAACAACG
CGGCGAGCTTTGATCAACGACCTTTTGGAAACTTCGGCTTCCCCTGGAGAGAGCGAGATTCTCCGCGCTG
TAGAAGTCACCATTGTTGTGCACGACGACATCATTCCGTGGCGTTATCCAGCTAAGCGCGAACTGCAATT
TGGAGAATGGCAGCGCAATGACATTCTTGCAGGTATCTTCGAGCCAGCCACGATCGACATTGATCTGGCT
ATCTTGCTGACAAAAGCAAGAGAACATAGCGTTGCCTTGGTAGGTCCAGCGGCGGAGGAACTCTTTGATC
CGGTTCCTGAACAGGATCTATTTGAGGCGCTAAATGAAACCTTAACGCTATGGAACTCGCCGCCCGACTG
GGCTGGCGATGAGCGAAATGTAGTGCTTACGTTGTCCCGCATTTGGTACAGCGCAGTAACCGGCAAAATC
GCGCCGAAGGATGTCGCTGCCGACTGGGCAATGGAGCGCCTGCCGGCCCAGTATCAGCCCGTCATACTTG
AAGCTAGACAGGCTTATCTTGGACAAGAAGAAGATCGCTTGGCCTCGCGCGCAGATCAGTTGGAAGAATT
TGTCCACTACGTGAAAGGCGAGATCACCAAGGTAGTCGGCAAATAACCCTCGAGCCACCCATGACCAAAA
TCCCTTAACGTGAGTTACGCGTCGTTCCACTGAGCGTCAGACCCCGTAGAAAAGATCAAAGGATCTTCTT
GAGATCCTTTTTTTCTGCGCGTAATCTGCTGCTTGCAAACAAAAAAACCACCGCTACCAGCGGTGGTTTG
TTTGCCGGATCAAGAGCTACCAACTCTTTTTCCGAAGGTAACTGGCTTCAGCAGAGCGCAGATACCAAAT
ACTGTTCTTCTAGTGTAGCCGTAGTTAGGCCACCACTTCAAGAACTCTGTAGCACCGCCTACATACCTCG
CTCTGCTAATCCTGTTACCAGTGGCTGCTGCCAGTGGCGATAAGTCGTGTCTTACCGGGTTGGACTCAAG
ACGATAGTTACCGGATAAGGCGCAGCGGTCGGGCTGAACGGGGGGTTCGTGCACACAGCCCAGCTTGGAG
CGAACGACCTACACCGAACTGAGATACCTACAGCGTGAGCTATGAGAAAGCGCCACGCTTCCCGAAGGGA
GAAAGGCGGACAGGTATCCGGTAAGCGGCAGGGTCGGAACAGGAGAGCGCACGAGGGAGCTTCCAGGGGG
AAACGCCTGGTATCTTTATAGTCCTGTCGGGTTTCGCCACCTCTGACTTGAGCGTCGATTTTTGTGATGC
TCGTCAGGGGGGCGGAGCCTATGGAAAAACGCCAGCAACGCGGCCTTTTTACGGTTCCTGGCCTTTTGCT
GGCCTTTTGCTCACATGTTCTTTCCTGCGTTATCCCCTGATTCTGTGGATAACCGTATTACCGCCTTTGA
GTGAGCTGATACCGCTCGCCGCAGCCGAACGACCGAGCGCAGCGAGTCAGTGAGCGAGGAAGCGGAAGAG
CGCCCAATACGCAAACCGCCTCTCCCCGCGCGTTGGCCGATTCATTAATGCAGCTGGCACGACAGGTTTC
CCGACTGGAAAGCGGGCAGTGAGCGCAACGCAATTAATACGCGTACCGCTAGCCAGGAAGAGTTTGTAGA
AACGCAAAAAGGCCATCCGTCAGGATGGCCTTCTGCTTAGTTTGATGCCTGGCAGTTTATGGCGGGCGTC
CTGCCCGCCACCCTCCGGGCCGTTGCTTCACAACGTTCAAATCCGCTCCCGGCGGATTTGTCCTACTCAG
GAGAGCGTTCACCGACAAACAACAGATAAAACGAAAGGCCCAGTCTTCCGACTGAGCCTTTCGTTTTATT
TGATGCCTGGCAGTTCCCTACTCTCGCGTTAACGCTAGCATGGATGTTTTCCCAGTCACGACGTTGTAAA
ACGACGGCCAGTCTTAAGCTCGGGCCC
