>Addgene plasmid #23835 | pDONR223-ADRBK1 | depositor partial sequence | sequence record 11074 | Author sequence
ATGGCGGACCTGGAGGCGGTGCTGGCCGACGTGAGCTACCTGATGGCCATGGAGAAGAGCAAGGCCACGC
CGGCCGCGCGCGCCAGCAAGAAGATACTGCTGCCCGAGCCCAGCATCCGCAGTGTCATGCAGAAGTACCT
GGAGGACCGGGGCGAGGTGACCTTTGAGAAGATCTTTTCCCAGAAGCTGGGGTACCTGCTCTTCCGAGAC
TTCTGCCTGAACCACCTGGAGGAGGCCAGGCCCTTGGTGGAATTCTATGAGGAGATCAAGAAGTACGAGA
AGCTGGAGACGGAGGAGGAGCGTGTGGCCCGCAGCCGGGAGATCTTCGACTCATACATCATGAAGGAGCT
GCTGGCCTGCTCGCATCCCTTCTCGAAGAGTGCCACTGAGCATGTCCAAGGCCACCTGGGGAAGAAGCAG
GTGCCTCCGGATCTCTTCCAGCCATACATCGAAGAGATTTGTCAAAACCTCCGAGGGGACGTGTTCCAGA
AATTCATTGAGAGCGATAAGTTCACACGGTTTTGCCAGTGGAAGAATGTGGAGCTCAACATCCACCTGAC
CATGAATGACTTCAGCGTGCATCGCATCATTGGGCGCGGGGGCTTTGGCGAGGTCTATGGGTGCCGGAAG
GCTGACACAGGCAAGATGTACGCCATGAAGTGCCTGGACAAAAAGCGCATCAAGATGAAGCAGGGGGAGA
CCCTGGCCCTGAACGAGCGCATCATGCTCTCGCTCGTCAGCACTGGGGACTGCCCATTCATTGTCTGCAT
GTCATACGCGTTCCACACGCCAGACAAGCTCAGCTTCATCCTGGACCTCATGAACGGTGGGGACCTGCAC
TACCACCTCTCCCAGCACGGGGTCTTCTCAGAGGCTGACATGCGCTTCTATGCGGCCGAGATCATCCTGG
GCCTGGAGCACATGCACAACCGCTTCGTGGTCTACCGGGACCTGAAGCCAGCCAACATCCTTCTGGACGA
GCATGGCCACGTGCGGATCTCGGACCTGGGCCTGGCCTGTGACTTCTCCAAGAAGAAGCCCCATGCCAGC
GTGGGCACCCACGGGTACATGGCTCCGGAGGTCCTGCAGAAGGGCGTGGCCTACGACAGCAGTGCCGACT
GGTTCTCTCTGGGGTGCATGCTCTTCAAGTTGCTGCGGGGGCACAGCCCCTTCCGGCAGCACAAGACCAA
AGACAAGCATGAGATCGACCGCATGACGCTGACGATGGCCGTGGAGCTGCCCGACTCCTTCTCCCCTGAA
CTACGCTCCCTGCTGGAGGGGTTGCTGCAGAGGGATGTCAACCGGAGATTGGGCTGCCTGGGCCGAGGGG
CTCAGGAGGTGAAAGAGAGCCCCTTTTTCCGCTCCCTGGACTGGCAGATGGTCTTCTTGCAGAAGTACCC
TCCCCCGCTGATCCCCCCACGAGGGGAGGTGAACGCGGCCGACGCCTTCGACATTGGCTCCTTCGATGAG
GAGGACACAAAAGGAATCAAGTTACTGGACAGTGATCAGGAGCTCTACCGCAACTTCCCCCTCACCATCT
CGGAGCGGTGGCAGCAGGAGGTGGCAGAGACTGTCTTCGACACCATCAACGCTGAGACAGACCGGCTGGA
GGCTCGCAAGAAAGCCAAGAACAAGCAGCTGGGCCATGAGGAAGACTACGCCCTGGGCAAGGACTGCATC
ATGCATGGCTACATGTCCAAGATGGGCAACCCCTTCCTGACCCAGTGGCAGCGGCGGTACTTCTACCTGT
TCCCCAACCGCCTCGAGTGGCGGGGCGAGGGCGAGGCCCCGCAGAGCCTGCTGACCATGGAGGAGATCCA
GTCGGTGGAGGAGACGCAGATCAAGGAGCGCAAGTGCCTGCTCCTCAAGATCCGCGGTGGGAAACAGTTC
ATTTTGCAGTGCGATAGCGACCCTGAGCTGGTGCAGTGGAAGAAGGAGCTGCGCGACGCCTACCGCGAGG
CCCAGCAGCTGGTGCAGCGGGTGCCCAAGATGAAGAACAAGCCGCGCTCGCCCGTGGTGGAGCTGAGCAA
GGTGCCGCTGGTCCAGCGCGGCAGTGCCAACGGCCTCTGA
