>Addgene plasmid #23835 | pDONR223-ADRBK1 | addgene partial sequence | sequence record 29687 | 23835 with M13pUC-fwd
TAGCTCGGGCCCAATAATGATTTTATTTTGACTGATAGTGACCTGTTCGTTGCAACAAATTGATGAGCAA
TGCTTTTTTATAATGCCAACTTTGTACAAAAAAGTTGGCATGGCGGACCTGGAGGCGGTGCTGGCCGACG
TGAGCTACCTGATGGCCATGGAGAAGAGCAAGGCCACGCCGGCCGCGCGCGCCAGCAAGAAGATACTGCT
GCCCGAGCCCAGCATCCGCAGTGTCATGCAGAAGTACCTGGAGGACCGGGGCGAGGTGACCTTTGAGAAG
ATCTTTTCCCAGAAGCTGGGGTACCTGCTCTTCCGAGACTTCTGCCTGAACCACCTGGAGGAGGCCAGGC
CCTTGGTGGAATTCTATGAGGAGATCAAGAAGTACGAGAAGCTGGAGACGGAGGAGGAGCGTGTGGCCCG
CAGCCGGGAGATCTTCGACTCATACATCATGAAGGAGCTGCTGGCCTGCTCGCATCCCTTCTCGAAGAGT
GCCACTGAGCATGTCCAAGGCCACCTGGGGAAGAAGCAGGTGCCTCCGGATCTCTTCCAGCCATACATCG
AAGAGATTTGTCAAAACCTCCGAGGGGACGTGTTCCAGAAATTCATTGAGAGCGATAAGTTCACACGGTT
TTGCCAGTGGAAGAATGTGGAGCTCAACATCCACCTGACCATGAATGACTTCAGCGTGCATCGCATCATT
GGGCGCGGGGGCTTTGGCGAGGTCTATGGGTGCCGGAAGGCTGACACAGGCAAGATGTACGCCATGAAGT
GCCTGGACAAAAAGCGCATCA
